Addgene plasmid #107823: pHBS1252 TDP43 RRM-GFP G309R
Purpose: To test the effect of sequence on TDP43 droplet properties
Depositing lab: Rajat Rohatgi. Depositing organization: Stanford University.
Backbone
  Vector backbone: pCS2-Dest
  Vector type: Mammalian Expression
Growth in bacteria
  Bacterial resistance: Ampicillin, 100 μg/mL
  Growth temperature: 37°C
  Growth strain: DH5alpha
  Copy number: High Copy
Gene/Insert
  Gene/Insert name: TARDBP mutant
  Species: H. sapiens (human)
  Mutation: G309R mutation in LLPS reporter
  Entrez Gene: TARDBP (a.k.a. ALS10, TDP-43)
  Cloning method: Gibson Cloning
Terms and licenses: Academic/Nonprofit Terms; Industry Terms: Not Available to Industry
How to cite: pHBS1252 TDP43 RRM-GFP G309R was a gift from Rajat Rohatgi (Addgene plasmid # 107823 ; http://n2t.net/addgene:107823 ; RRID:Addgene_107823)
