[The description below was written by a language model from this plasmid's Addgene catalogue record and pLannotate feature annotations shown in this document.]
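Description:
pHBS1252 TDP43 RRM-GFP G309R is a mammalian expression plasmid of about 5.7 kb built on the pCS2-Dest backbone. It carries a mutant form of human TARDBP (TDP-43) designed as a liquid-liquid phase separation (LLPS) reporter. It is propagated in E. coli as a high-copy plasmid through a ColE1/pUC-type origin and selected with ampicillin via the β-lactamase gene. An f1 origin and remnants of the lac region (lac promoter/operator, lacZα and lacI fragments) are carried over from the parental cloning vector.

The expression cassette is driven by the simian CMV IE94 enhancer/promoter and terminated by the SV40 polyadenylation signal. An SP6 promoter lies just upstream of the insert, which would allow in vitro transcription of sense RNA, and T7 (partial) and T3 promoters sit downstream in the opposite orientation. The insert lies between attB1 and attB2 Gateway sites, although the record lists Gibson assembly as the cloning method. Within this interval the only annotated coding feature is superfolder GFP, with roughly 350 bp of unannotated sequence before it and about 480 bp after it. These flanks presumably encode the TDP-43 portions of the fusion. The plasmid name suggests that GFP stands in for the RRM region, but the annotation does not define the TDP-43 segments, and the G309R substitution is recorded only in the catalogue fields.

The stated purpose is to test how sequence affects TDP-43 droplet properties, with the GFP signal allowing droplets to be visualised in cells. The two sequence records (depositor and NGS) differ by only a few bases in length and give the same feature layout.
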