Features (pLannotate 1.2.2; 17 found; start..end, strand, type, name):
     35..53      +  promoter       SP6 promoter: promoter for bacteriophage SP6 RNA polymerase
    108..132     +  protein_bind   attB1: mutant version of attB; recombination site for the Gateway® BP reaction BP Clonase™
    478..1179    +  CDS            Superfolder GFP: Superfolder GFP is a basic (constitutively fluorescent) green fluorescent protein published in 2005, derived from Aequorea victoria. It is reported to be a very rapidly-maturing weak dimer.
   1660..1684    -  protein_bind   attB2: mutant version of attB; recombination site for the Gateway® BP reaction BP Clonase™
   1707..1724    -  promoter       T7 promoter (fragment): promoter for bacteriophage T7 RNA polymerase
   1729..1863    -  polyA_signal   SV40 poly(A) signal: SV40 polyadenylation signal
   1976..1994    -  promoter       T3 promoter: promoter for bacteriophage T3 RNA polymerase
   2039..2055    -  protein_bind   lac operator: The lac repressor binds to the lac operator to inhibit transcription in E. coli. This inhibition can be relieved by adding lactose or isopropyl-β-D-thiogalactopyranoside (IPTG). lac repressor encoded by lacI
   2063..2093    -  promoter       lac promoter: promoter for the E. coli lac operon
   2108..2129    -  protein_bind   CAP binding site: CAP binding activates transcription in the presence of cAMP. E. coli catabolite activator protein
   2142..2234    -  CDS            lacI (fragment): lac repressor; lacI; The lac repressor binds to the lac operator to inhibit transcription in E. coli. This inhibition can be relieved by adding lactose or isopropyl-β-D-thiogalactopyranoside (IPTG).
   2417..3005    -  rep_origin     ori: high-copy-number ColE1/pMB1/pBR322/pUC origin of replication
   3176..4036    -  CDS            AmpR: β-lactamase; bla; confers resistance to ampicillin, carbenicillin, and related antibiotics
   4037..4141    -  promoter       AmpR promoter: bla
   4194..4622    -  rep_origin     f1 ori (sequence partly withheld): f1 bacteriophage origin of replication; arrow indicates direction of (+) strand synthesis
   4627..4693    -  CDS            lacZα (fragment): LacZα fragment of β-galactosidase; lacZ fragment
   4696..5680    +  promoter       CMV IE94 promoter: enhancer/promoter region of simian cytomegalovirus major immediate early transcription unit IE94
>Addgene plasmid #107823 | pHBS1252 TDP43 RRM-GFP G309R | depositor full sequence | sequence record 203578 | pHBS1252 TDP43 RRM-GFP G309R sequence 5680 bps
CGCCATTCTGCCTGGGGACGTCGGAGCAAGCTTGATTTAGGTGACACTATAGAATACAAGCTACTTGTTC
TTTTTGCAGGATCCCATCGATTCGAATTCAAGGATCAACAAGTTTGTACAAAAAAGCAGGCTGGCGCCGG
TACCACCGGTGCCACCATGGGATCCATGTCTGAATATATTCGGGTAACCGAAGATGAGAACGATGAGCCC
ATTGAAATACCATCGGAAGACGATGGGACGGTGCTGCTCTCCACGGTTACAGCCCAGTTTCCAGGGGCGT
GTGGGCTTCGCTACAGGAATCCAGTGTCTCAGTGTATGAGAGGTGTCCGGCTGGTAGAAGGAATTCTGCA
TGCCCCAGATGCTGGCTGGGGAAATCTGGTGTATGTTGTCAACTATCCAAAAGATAACAAAAGAAAAATG
GATGAGACAGATGCTTCATCAGCAGTGAAAGTGAAAAGAGCAGTCCAGAAAACATCCAGTAAAGGAGAGG
AACTATTTACAGGTACTGTGCCTATCAAAGTCGAGCTGGACGGCGACGTAAACGGCCACAAGTTCAGCGT
GCGTGGCGAGGGCGAGGGCGATGCCACCGAGGGCAAGCTGACCCTGAAGTTCATCTGCACCACCGGCAAG
CTGCCGGTGCCGTGGCCGACCCTCGTGACCACCCTGACCTACGGCGTGCAGTGCTTCAGCCGCTACCCGG
ACCACATGAAGCGTCACGACTTCTTCAAGTCCGCCATGCCGGAAGGCTACGTCCAGGAGCGCACCATCGA
GTTCAAGGACGACGGCACCTACAAGACCCGCGCGGAGGTGAAGTTCGAGGGCGACACCCTGGTGAACCGC
ATCGAGCTGAAGGGCAACGACTTCAAGGAGGACGGCAACATCCTGGGTCACAAGCTGGAGTACAACCACA
ACAGCCACAACGTCCGTATCGAAGCCGACAAGCAGAAGAACGGCATCAAGGCTAACTTCAAGATCCGCCA
CAACGTTGAGGACGGCAGCCAGCAGGAAGCCGACCACAAACAGCAGAACACCCCGATCGGCGACGGCCCG
GTGCGCCTGCCGGACAACCACTATCTGAGCACCCAGACCACGCTGAGCAAAGACCCGAACGAGAAGCGCG
ATCACATGGTCCTGAAGGAGTTCGTGACGGCAGCCGGTATCACTAAAGGTGAAGATGAAAGTGGATCCAA
TGCCGAACCTAAGCACAATAGCAATAGACAGTTAGAAAGAAGTGGAAGATTTGGTGGTAATCCAGGTGGC
TTTGGGAATCAGGGTGGATTTGGTAATAGCAGAGGGGGTGGAGCTGGTTTGGGAAACAATCAAGGTAGTA
ATATGGGTCGTGGGATGAACTTTGGTGCGTTCAGCATTAATCCAGCCATGATGGCTGCCGCCCAGGCAGC
ACTACAGAGCAGTTGGGGTATGATGGGCATGTTAGCCAGCCAGCAGAACCAGTCAGGCCCATCGGGTAAT
AACCAAAACCAAGGCAACATGCAGAGGGAGCCAAACCAGGCCTTCGGTTCTGGAAATAACTCTTATAGTG
GCTCTAATTCTGGTGCAGCAATTGGTTGGGGATCAGCATCCAATGCAGGGTCGGGCAGTGGTTTTAATGG
AGGCTTTGGCTCAAGCATGGATTCTAAGTCTTCTGGCTGGGGAATGTAGACCCAGCTTTCTTGTACAAAG
TGGTTGATCCTCTCGAGCCTCTAGAACTATAGTGAGTCGTATTACGTAGATCCAGACATGATAAGATACA
TTGATGAGTTTGGACAAACCACAACTAGAATGCAGTGAAAAAAATGCTTTATTTGTGAAATTTGTGATGC
TATTGCTTTATTTGTAACCATTATAAGCTGCAATAAACAAGTTAACAACAACAATTGCATTCATTTTATG
TTTCAGGTTCAGGGGGAGGTGTGGGAGGTTTTTTAATTCGCGGCCGCGGCGCCAATGCATTGGGCCCGGT
ACCCAGCTTTTGTTCCCTTTAGTGAGGGTTAATTGCGCGCTTGGCGTAATCATGGTCATAGCTGTTTCCT
GTGTGAAATTGTTATCCGCTCACAATTCCACACAACATACGAGCCGGAAGCATAAAGTGTAAAGCCTGGG
GTGCCTAATGAGTGAGCTAACTCACATTAATTGCGTTGCGCTCACTGCCCGCTTTCCAGTCGGGAAACCT
GTCGTGCCAGCTGCATTAATGAATCGGCCAACGCGCGGGGAGAGGCGGTTTGCGTATTGGGCGCTCTTCC
GCTTCCTCGCTCACTGACTCGCTGCGCTCGGTCGTTCGGCTGCGGCGAGCGGTATCAGCTCACTCAAAGG
CGGTAATACGGTTATCCACAGAATCAGGGGATAACGCAGGAAAGAACATGTGAGCAAAAGGCCAGCAAAA
GGCCAGGAACCGTAAAAAGGCCGCGTTGCTGGCGTTTTTCCATAGGCTCCGCCCCCCTGACGAGCATCAC
AAAAATCGACGCTCAAGTCAGAGGTGGCGAAACCCGACAGGACTATAAAGATACCAGGCGTTTCCCCCTG
GAAGCTCCCTCGTGCGCTCTCCTGTTCCGACCCTGCCGCTTACCGGATACCTGTCCGCCTTTCTCCCTTC
GGGAAGCGTGGCGCTTTCTCATAGCTCACGCTGTAGGTATCTCAGTTCGGTGTAGGTCGTTCGCTCCAAG
CTGGGCTGTGTGCACGAACCCCCCGTTCAGCCCGACCGCTGCGCCTTATCCGGTAACTATCGTCTTGAGT
CCAACCCGGTAAGACACGACTTATCGCCACTGGCAGCAGCCACTGGTAACAGGATTAGCAGAGCGAGGTA
TGTAGGCGGTGCTACAGAGTTCTTGAAGTGGTGGCCTAACTACGGCTACACTAGAAGGACAGTATTTGGT
ATCTGCGCTCTGCTGAAGCCAGTTACCTTCGGAAAAAGAGTTGGTAGCTCTTGATCCGGCAAACAAACCA
CCGCTGGTAGCGGTGGTTTTTTTGTTTGCAAGCAGCAGATTACGCGCAGAAAAAAAGGATCTCAAGAAGA
TCCTTTGATCTTTTCTACGGGGTCTGACGCTCAGTGGAACGAAAACTCACGTTAAGGGATTTTGGTCATG
AGATTATCAAAAAGGATCTTCACCTAGATCCTTTTAAATTAAAAATGAAGTTTTAAATCAATCTAAAGTA
TATATGAGTAAACTTGGTCTGACAGTTACCAATGCTTAATCAGTGAGGCACCTATCTCAGCGATCTGTCT
ATTTCGTTCATCCATAGTTGCCTGACTCCCCGTCGTGTAGATAACTACGATACGGGAGGGCTTACCATCT
GGCCCCAGTGCTGCAATGATACCGCGAGACCCACGCTCACCGGCTCCAGATTTATCAGCAATAAACCAGC
CAGCCGGAAGGGCCGAGCGCAGAAGTGGTCCTGCAACTTTATCCGCCTCCATCCAGTCTATTAATTGTTG
CCGGGAAGCTAGAGTAAGTAGTTCGCCAGTTAATAGTTTGCGCAACGTTGTTGCCATTGCTACAGGCATC
GTGGTGTCACGCTCGTCGTTTGGTATGGCTTCATTCAGCTCCGGTTCCCAACGATCAAGGCGAGTTACAT
GATCCCCCATGTTGTGCAAAAAAGCGGTTAGCTCCTTCGGTCCTCCGATCGTTGTCAGAAGTAAGTTGGC
CGCAGTGTTATCACTCATGGTTATGGCAGCACTGCATAATTCTCTTACTGTCATGCCATCCGTAAGATGC
TTTTCTGTGACTGGTGAGTACTCAACCAAGTCATTCTGAGAATAGTGTATGCGGCGACCGAGTTGCTCTT
GCCCGGCGTCAATACGGGATAATACCGCGCCACATAGCAGAACTTTAAAAGTGCTCATCATTGGAAAACG
TTCTTCGGGGCGAAAACTCTCAAGGATCTTACCGCTGTTGAGATCCAGTTCGATGTAACCCACTCGTGCA
CCCAACTGATCTTCAGCATCTTTTACTTTCACCAGCGTTTCTGGGTGAGCAAAAACAGGAAGGCAAAATG
CCGCAAAAAAGGGAATAAGGGCGACACGGAAATGTTGAATACTCATACTCTTCCTTTTTCAATATTATTG
AAGCATTTATCAGGGTTATTGTCTCATGAGCGGATACATATTTGAATGTATTTAGAAAAATAAACAAATA
GGGGTTCCGCGCACATTTCCCCGAAAAGTGCCACCTAAATTGTAAGCGTTAATATTTTGTTAAAATTCGC
GTTAAATTTTTGTTAAATCAGCTCATTTTTTAACCAATAGGCCGAAATCGGCAAAATCCCTTATAAATCA
AAAGAATAGACCGAGATAGGGT
[37 nt withheld, positions 4293-4329]
AAAGAACGTGGACTCCAACGTCAAAGG
[49 nt withheld, positions 4357-4405]
T
[91 nt withheld, positions 4407-4497]
G
[124 nt withheld, positions 4499-4622]
CCCATTCGCCATTCAGGCTGCGCAACTGTTGGGAAGGGCGATCGGTGCGGGCCTCTTCGCTATTACGCCA
GTCGACCATAGCCAATTCAATATGGCGTATATGGACTCATGCCAATTCAATATGGTGGATCTGGACCTGT
GCCAATTCAATATGGCGTATATGGACTCGTGCCAATTCAATATGGTGGATCTGGACCCCAGCCAATTCAA
TATGGCGGACTTGGCACCATGCCAATTCAATATGGCGGACTTGGCACTGTGCCAACTGGGGAGGGGTCTA
CTTGGCACGGTGCCAAGTTTGAGGAGGGGTCTTGGCCCTGTGCCAAGTCCGCCATATTGAATTGGCATGG
TGCCAATAATGGCGGCCATATTGGCTATATGCCAGGATCAATATATAGGCAATATCCAATATGGCCCTAT
GCCAATATGGCTATTGGCCAGGTTCAATACTATGTATTGGCCCTATGCCATATAGTATTCCATATATGGG
TTTTCCTATTGACGTAGATAGCCCCTCCCAATGGGCGGTCCCATATACCATATATGGGGCTTCCTAATAC
CGCCCATAGCCACTCCCCCATTGACGTCAATGGTCTCTATATATGGTCTTTCCTATTGACGTCATATGGG
CGGTCCTATTGACGTATATGGCGCCTCCCCCATTGACGTCAATTACGGTAAATGGCCCGCCTGGCTCAAT
GCCCATTGACGTCAATAGGACCACCCACCATTGACGTCAATGGGATGGCTCATTGCCCATTCATATCCGT
TCTCACGCCCCCTATTGACGTCAATGACGGTAAATGGCCCACTTGGCAGTACATCAATATCTATTAATAG
TAACTTGGCAAGTACATTACTATTGGAAGGACGCCAGGGTACATTGGCAGTACTCCCATTGACGTCAATG
GCGGTAAATGGCCCGCGATGGCTGCCAAGTACATCCCCATTGACGTCAATGGGGAGGGGCAATGACGCAA
ATGGGCGTTCCATTGACGTAAATGGGCGGTAGGCGTGCCTAATGGGAGGTCTATATAAGCAATGCTCGTT
TAGGGAAC
