Features (pLannotate 1.2.2; 17 found; start..end, strand, type, name):
     28..46      +  promoter       SP6 promoter: promoter for bacteriophage SP6 RNA polymerase
    101..125     +  protein_bind   attB1: mutant version of attB; recombination site for the Gateway® BP reaction BP Clonase™
    471..1172    +  CDS            Superfolder GFP: Superfolder GFP is a basic (constitutively fluorescent) green fluorescent protein published in 2005, derived from Aequorea victoria. It is reported to be a very rapidly-maturing weak dimer.
   1653..1677    -  protein_bind   attB2: mutant version of attB; recombination site for the Gateway® BP reaction BP Clonase™
   1700..1717    -  promoter       T7 promoter (fragment): promoter for bacteriophage T7 RNA polymerase
   1722..1856    -  polyA_signal   SV40 poly(A) signal: SV40 polyadenylation signal
   1969..1987    -  promoter       T3 promoter: promoter for bacteriophage T3 RNA polymerase
   2032..2048    -  protein_bind   lac operator: The lac repressor binds to the lac operator to inhibit transcription in E. coli. This inhibition can be relieved by adding lactose or isopropyl-β-D-thiogalactopyranoside (IPTG). lac repressor encoded by lacI
   2056..2086    -  promoter       lac promoter: promoter for the E. coli lac operon
   2101..2122    -  protein_bind   CAP binding site: CAP binding activates transcription in the presence of cAMP. E. coli catabolite activator protein
   2135..2227    -  CDS            lacI (fragment): lac repressor; lacI; The lac repressor binds to the lac operator to inhibit transcription in E. coli. This inhibition can be relieved by adding lactose or isopropyl-β-D-thiogalactopyranoside (IPTG).
   2410..2998    -  rep_origin     ori: high-copy-number ColE1/pMB1/pBR322/pUC origin of replication
   3169..4029    -  CDS            AmpR: β-lactamase; bla; confers resistance to ampicillin, carbenicillin, and related antibiotics
   4030..4134    -  promoter       AmpR promoter: bla
   4187..4615    -  rep_origin     f1 ori (sequence partly withheld): f1 bacteriophage origin of replication; arrow indicates direction of (+) strand synthesis
   4620..4686    -  CDS            lacZα (fragment): LacZα fragment of β-galactosidase; lacZ fragment
   4693..5670    +  promoter       CMV IE94 promoter: enhancer/promoter region of simian cytomegalovirus major immediate early transcription unit IE94
>Addgene plasmid #107823 | pHBS1252 TDP43 RRM-GFP G309R | addgene full sequence | sequence record 207948 | Addgene NGS Result
CTGCCTGGGGACGTCGGAGCAAGCTTGATTTAGGTGACACTATAGAATACAAGCTACTTGTTCTTTTTGC
AGGATCCCATCGATTCGAATTCAAGGATCAACAAGTTTGTACAAAAAAGCAGGCTGGCGCCGGTACCACC
GGTGCCACCATGGGATCCATGTCTGAATATATTCGGGTAACCGAAGATGAGAACGATGAGCCCATTGAAA
TACCATCGGAAGACGATGGGACGGTGCTGCTCTCCACGGTTACAGCCCAGTTTCCAGGGGCGTGTGGGCT
TCGCTACAGGAATCCAGTGTCTCAGTGTATGAGAGGTGTCCGGCTGGTAGAAGGAATTCTGCATGCCCCA
GATGCTGGCTGGGGAAATCTGGTGTATGTTGTCAACTATCCAAAAGATAACAAAAGAAAAATGGATGAGA
CAGATGCTTCATCAGCAGTGAAAGTGAAAAGAGCAGTCCAGAAAACATCCAGTAAAGGAGAGGAACTATT
TACAGGTACTGTGCCTATCAAAGTCGAGCTGGACGGCGACGTAAACGGCCACAAGTTCAGCGTGCGTGGC
GAGGGCGAGGGCGATGCCACCGAGGGCAAGCTGACCCTGAAGTTCATCTGCACCACCGGCAAGCTGCCGG
TGCCGTGGCCGACCCTCGTGACCACCCTGACCTACGGCGTGCAGTGCTTCAGCCGCTACCCGGACCACAT
GAAGCGTCACGACTTCTTCAAGTCCGCCATGCCGGAAGGCTACGTCCAGGAGCGCACCATCGAGTTCAAG
GACGACGGCACCTACAAGACCCGCGCGGAGGTGAAGTTCGAGGGCGACACCCTGGTGAACCGCATCGAGC
TGAAGGGCAACGACTTCAAGGAGGACGGCAACATCCTGGGTCACAAGCTGGAGTACAACCACAACAGCCA
CAACGTCCGTATCGAAGCCGACAAGCAGAAGAACGGCATCAAGGCTAACTTCAAGATCCGCCACAACGTT
GAGGACGGCAGCCAGCAGGAAGCCGACCACAAACAGCAGAACACCCCGATCGGCGACGGCCCGGTGCGCC
TGCCGGACAACCACTATCTGAGCACCCAGACCACGCTGAGCAAAGACCCGAACGAGAAGCGCGATCACAT
GGTCCTGAAGGAGTTCGTGACGGCAGCCGGTATCACTAAAGGTGAAGATGAAAGTGGATCCAATGCCGAA
CCTAAGCACAATAGCAATAGACAGTTAGAAAGAAGTGGAAGATTTGGTGGTAATCCAGGTGGCTTTGGGA
ATCAGGGTGGATTTGGTAATAGCAGAGGGGGTGGAGCTGGTTTGGGAAACAATCAAGGTAGTAATATGGG
TCGTGGGATGAACTTTGGTGCGTTCAGCATTAATCCAGCCATGATGGCTGCCGCCCAGGCAGCACTACAG
AGCAGTTGGGGTATGATGGGCATGTTAGCCAGCCAGCAGAACCAGTCAGGCCCATCGGGTAATAACCAAA
ACCAAGGCAACATGCAGAGGGAGCCAAACCAGGCCTTCGGTTCTGGAAATAACTCTTATAGTGGCTCTAA
TTCTGGTGCAGCAATTGGTTGGGGATCAGCATCCAATGCAGGGTCGGGCAGTGGTTTTAATGGAGGCTTT
GGCTCAAGCATGGATTCTAAGTCTTCTGGCTGGGGAATGTAGACCCAGCTTTCTTGTACAAAGTGGTTGA
TCCTCTCGAGCCTCTAGAACTATAGTGAGTCGTATTACGTAGATCCAGACATGATAAGATACATTGATGA
GTTTGGACAAACCACAACTAGAATGCAGTGAAAAAAATGCTTTATTTGTGAAATTTGTGATGCTATTGCT
TTATTTGTAACCATTATAAGCTGCAATAAACAAGTTAACAACAACAATTGCATTCATTTTATGTTTCAGG
TTCAGGGGGAGGTGTGGGAGGTTTTTTAATTCGCGGCCGCGGCGCCAATGCATTGGGCCCGGTACCCAGC
TTTTGTTCCCTTTAGTGAGGGTTAATTGCGCGCTTGGCGTAATCATGGTCATAGCTGTTTCCTGTGTGAA
ATTGTTATCCGCTCACAATTCCACACAACATACGAGCCGGGAGCATAAAGTGTAAAGCCTGGGGTGCCTA
ATGAGTGAGCTAACTCACATTAATTGCGTTGCGCTCACTGCCCGCTTTCCAGTCGGGAAACCTGTCGTGC
CAGCTGCATTAATGAATCGGCCAACGCGCGGGGAGAGGCGGTTTGCGTATTGGGCGCTCTTCCGCTTCCT
CGCTCACTGACTCGCTGCGCTCGGTCGTTCGGCTGCGGCGAGCGGTATCAGCTCACTCAAAGGCGGTAAT
ACGGTTATCCACAGAATCAGGGGATAACGCAGGAAAGAACATGTGAGCAAAAGGCCAGCAAAAGGCCAGG
AACCGTAAAAAGGCCGCGTTGCTGGCGTTTTTCCATAGGCTCCGCCCCCCTGACGAGCATCACAAAAATC
GACGCTCAAGTCAGAGGTGGCGAAACCCGACAGGACTATAAAGATACCAGGCGTTTCCCCCTGGAAGCTC
CCTCGTGCGCTCTCCTGTTCCGACCCTGCCGCTTACCGGATACCTGTCCGCCTTTCTCCCTTCGGGAAGC
GTGGCGCTTTCTCATAGCTCACGCTGTAGGTATCTCAGTTCGGTGTAGGTCGTTCGCTCCAAGCTGGGCT
GTGTGCACGAACCCCCCGTTCAGCCCGACCGCTGCGCCTTATCCGGTAACTATCGTCTTGAGTCCAACCC
GGTAAGACACGACTTATCGCCACTGGCAGCAGCCACTGGTAACAGGATTAGCAGAGCGAGGTATGTAGGC
GGTGCTACAGAGTTCTTGAAGTGGTGGCCTAACTACGGCTACACTAGAAGAACAGTATTTGGTATCTGCG
CTCTGCTGAAGCCAGTTACCTTCGGAAAAAGAGTTGGTAGCTCTTGATCCGGCAAACAAACCACCGCTGG
TAGCGGTGGTTTTTTTGTTTGCAAGCAGCAGATTACGCGCAGAAAAAAAGGATCTCAAGAAGATCCTTTG
ATCTTTTCTACGGGGTCTGACGCTCAGTGGAACGAAAACTCACGTTAAGGGATTTTGGTCATGAGATTAT
CAAAAAGGATCTTCACCTAGATCCTTTTAAATTAAAAATGAAGTTTTAAATCAATCTAAAGTATATATGA
GTAAACTTGGTCTGACAGTTACCAATGCTTAATCAGTGAGGCACCTATCTCAGCGATCTGTCTATTTCGT
TCATCCATAGTTGCCTGACTCCCCGTCGTGTAGATAACTACGATACGGGAGGGCTTACCATCTGGCCCCA
GTGCTGCAATGATACCGCGAGACCCACGCTCACCGGCTCCAGATTTATCAGCAATAAACCAGCCAGCCGG
AAGGGCCGAGCGCAGAAGTGGTCCTGCAACTTTATCCGCCTCCATCCAGTCTATTAATTGTTGCCGGGAA
GCTAGAGTAAGTAGTTCGCCAGTTAATAGTTTGCGCAACGTTGTTGCCATTGCTACAGGCATCGTGGTGT
CACGCTCGTCGTTTGGTATGGCTTCATTCAGCTCCGGTTCCCAACGATCAAGGCGAGTTACATGATCCCC
CATGTTGTGCAAAAAAGCGGTTAGCTCCTTCGGTCCTCCGATCGTTGTCAGAAGTAAGTTGGCCGCAGTG
TTATCACTCATGGTTATGGCAGCACTGCATAATTCTCTTACTGTCATGCCATCCGTAAGATGCTTTTCTG
TGACTGGTGAGTACTCAACCAAGTCATTCTGAGAATAGTGTATGCGGCGACCGAGTTGCTCTTGCCCGGC
GTCAATACGGGATAATACCGCGCCACATAGCAGAACTTTAAAAGTGCTCATCATTGGAAAACGTTCTTCG
GGGCGAAAACTCTCAAGGATCTTACCGCTGTTGAGATCCAGTTCGATGTAACCCACTCGTGCACCCAACT
GATCTTCAGCATCTTTTACTTTCACCAGCGTTTCTGGGTGAGCAAAAACAGGAAGGCAAAATGCCGCAAA
AAAGGGAATAAGGGCGACACGGAAATGTTGAATACTCATACTCTTCCTTTTTCAATATTATTGAAGCATT
TATCAGGGTTATTGTCTCATGAGCGGATACATATTTGAATGTATTTAGAAAAATAAACAAATAGGGGTTC
CGCGCACATTTCCCCGAAAAGTGCCACCTAAATTGTAAGCGTTAATATTTTGTTAAAATTCGCGTTAAAT
TTTTGTTAAATCAGCTCATTTTTTAACCAATAGGCCGAAATCGGCAAAATCCCTTATAAATCAAAAGAAT
AGACCGAGATAGGGT
[37 nt withheld, positions 4286-4322]
AAAGAACGTGGACTCCAACGTCAAAGG
[49 nt withheld, positions 4350-4398]
T
[91 nt withheld, positions 4400-4490]
G
[124 nt withheld, positions 4492-4615]
CCCATTCGCCATTCAGGCTGCGCAACTGTTGGGAAGGGCGATCGGTGCGGGCCTCTTCGCTATTACGCCA
GTCGACCGCCAATTCAATATGGCGTATATGGACTCATGCCAATTCAATATGGTGGATCTGGACCTGTGCC
AATTCAATATGGCGTATATGGACTCGTGCCAATTCAATATGGTGGATCTGGACCCCAGCCAATTCAATAT
GGCGGACTTGGCACCATGCCAATTCAATATGGCGGACCTGGCACTGTGCCAACTGGGGAGGGGTCTACTT
GGCACGGTGCCAAGTTTGAGGAGGGGTCTTGGCCCTGTGCCAAGTCCGCCATATTGAATTGGCATGGTGC
CAATAATGGCGGCCATATTGGCTATATGCCAGGATCAATATATAGGCAATATCCAATATGGCCCTATGCC
AATATGGCTATTGGCCAGGTTCAATACTATGTATTGGCCCTATGCCATATAGTATTCCATATATGGGTTT
TCCTATTGACGTAGATAGCCCCTCCCAATGGGCGGTCCCATATACCATATATGGGGCTTCCTAATACCGC
CCATAGCCACTCCCCCATTGACGTCAATGGTCTCTATATATGGTCTTTCCTATTGACGTCATATGGGCGG
TCCTATTGACGTATATGGCGCCTCCCCCATTGACGTCAATTACGGTAAATGGCCCGCCTGGCTCAATGCC
CATTGACGTCAATAGGACCACCCACCATTGACGTCAATGGGATGGCTCATTGCCCATTCATATCCGTTCT
CACGCCCCCTATTGACGTCAATGACGGTAAATGGCCCACTTGGCAGTACATCAATATCTATTAATAGTAA
CTTGGCAAGTACATTACTATTGGAAGTACGCCAGGGTACATTGGCAGTACTCCCATTGACGTCAATGGCG
GTAAATGGCCCGCGATGGCTGCCAAGTACATCCCCATTGACGTCAATGGGGAGGGGCAATGACGCAAATG
GGCGTTCCATTGACGTAAATGGGCGGTAGGCGTGCCTAATGGGAGGTCTATATAAGCAATGCTCGTTTAG
GGAACCGCCATT
